Addgene plasmid #83018: pDONR223_RARA_WT_V5
Purpose: Gateway Donor vector containing RARA , used as an over expression control for gene expression analysis. Part of the Target Accelerator Plasmid Collection.
Depositing lab: Jesse Boehm & Matthew Meyerson & David Root. Depositing organization: Broad Institute. Publication: High-throughput Phenotyping of Lung Cancer Somatic Mutations. Berger AH, Brooks AN, Wu X, Shrestha Y, Chouinard C, Piccioni F, Bagul M, Kamburov A, Imielinski M, Hogstrom L, Zhu C, Yang X, Pantel S, Sakai R, Watson J, Kaplan N, Campbell JD, Singh S, Root DE, Narayan R, Natoli T, Lahr DL, Tirosh I, Tamayo P, Getz G, Wong B, Doench J, Subramanian A, Golub TR, Meyerson M, Boehm JS. Cancer Cell. 2016 Aug 8;30(2):214-28. doi: 10.1016/j.ccell.2016.06.022. Epub 2016 Jul 28. PubMed 27478040.
Backbone
  Vector backbone: pDONR223
  Backbone manufacturer: Invitrogen
  Vector type: Gateway Entry vector
Growth in bacteria
  Bacterial resistance: Spectinomycin, 50 μg/mL
  Growth temperature: 37°C
  Growth strain: DH5alpha
  Copy number: High Copy
Gene/Insert
  Gene/Insert name: RARA (alt name: NM_001145301)
  Species: H. sapiens (human)
  Entrez Gene: RARA (a.k.a. NR1B1, RAR, RARalpha)
  Promoter: None
  Cloning method: Gateway Cloning
  Sequencing primers: 5′ M13pUC-fwd; 3′ M13-Rev
Terms and licenses: Academic/Nonprofit Terms; Industry Terms: Not Available to Industry
Depositor comments: Open state: NO stop codon immediately follows insert
How to cite: pDONR223_RARA_WT_V5 was a gift from Jesse Boehm & Matthew Meyerson & David Root (Addgene plasmid # 83018 ; http://n2t.net/addgene:83018 ; RRID:Addgene_83018)
