[The description below was written by a language model from this plasmid's Addgene catalogue record and pLannotate feature annotations shown in this document.]
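Description:
pDONR223_RARA_WT_V5 is a Gateway entry clone built on the Invitrogen pDONR223 backbone, carrying the wild-type human RARA open reading frame (retinoic acid receptor alpha, also known as NR1B1). The sequenced plasmid is about 4.2 kb. It is propagated in E. coli at high copy from a ColE1/pUC-type origin and selected with spectinomycin through the aadA (SmR) aminoglycoside adenylyltransferase gene, which sits downstream of a class 1 integron Pc promoter fragment and a short remnant of a gentamicin resistance gene. rrnB T1 and T2 terminators lie upstream of the cloning region and insulate the insert from read-through transcription. Small lacI and lacZα fragments are backbone remnants with no evident function.

The RARA coding sequence is flanked by two attL recombination sites (annotated by the software as attL3 and attL2), so it can be moved by an LR Clonase reaction into any compatible Gateway destination vector. There is no promoter driving the insert in this plasmid. The only nearby promoter is a T7 promoter outside the att-flanked cassette on the opposite strand, so the clone serves as a shuttle rather than an expression construct. The depositor notes that the ORF is "open", with no stop codon directly after the insert, which allows in-frame fusion to a C-terminal tag supplied by the destination vector. The "V5" in the name probably refers to this, although no V5 tag is annotated in the entry clone itself. The plasmid belongs to the Target Accelerator Plasmid Collection, where wild-type RARA was used as an overexpression control for gene expression analysis in a lung cancer somatic mutation phenotyping effort.
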