Features (pLannotate 1.2.2; 12 found; start..end, strand, type, name):
    121..213     +  CDS            lacI (fragment): lac repressor; lacI; The lac repressor binds to the lac operator to inhibit transcription in E. coli. This inhibition can be relieved by adding lactose or isopropyl-β-D-thiogalactopyranoside (IPTG).
    268..295     -  terminator     rrnB T2 terminator: transcription terminator T2 from the E. coli rrnB gene
    427..470     +  terminator     rrnB T1 terminator: Escherichia coli rrnB; transcription terminator T1 from the E. coli rrnB gene
    517..553     -  CDS            lacZα (fragment): LacZα fragment of β-galactosidase; lacZ fragment
    570..665     +  protein_bind   attL3: mutant version of attL; recombination site for the Gateway® LR reaction LR Clonase™
    668..2053    +  CDS            RARA: RARA_HUMAN - Also known as NR1B1. Experimental evidence at protein level: Swiss-Prot protein existence level 1. Receptor for retinoic acid (PubMed:19850744, PubMed:16417524, PubMed:20215566). Retinoic acid receptors bind as heterodimers to their target response elements in response to their ligands, all-trans or 9- cis retinoic acid, and regulate gene expression in various biological processes (PubMed:28167758). The RXR/RAR heterodimers bind to the retinoic acid response elements (RARE) composed of tandem 5'-AGGTCA-3' sites known as DR1-DR5 (PubMed:28167758). In the absence of ligand, the RXR-
   2056..2154    -  protein_bind   attL2: mutant version of attL; recombination site for the Gateway® LR reaction LR Clonase™
   2172..2190    -  promoter       T7 promoter: promoter for bacteriophage T7 RNA polymerase
   2380..2403    +  promoter       Pc promoter (fragment): intI1 (promoter lies within the coding sequence); class 1 integron promoter
   2579..2635    +  CDS            GmR (fragment): gentamycin acetyltransferase; aacC1; confers resistance to gentamycin
   2642..3433    +  CDS            SmR: aminoglycoside adenylyltransferase (Murphy, 1985); aadA; confers resistance to spectinomycin and streptomycin
   3526..4114    +  rep_origin     ori: high-copy-number ColE1/pMB1/pBR322/pUC origin of replication
>Addgene plasmid #83018 | pDONR223_RARA_WT_V5 | addgene full sequence | sequence record 162366 | Addgene NGS result
CTTTCCTGCGTTATCCCCTGATTCTGTGGATAACCGTATTACCGCCTTTGAGTGAGCTGATACCGCTCGC
CGCAGCCGAACGACCGAGCGCAGCGAGTCAGTGAGCGAGGAAGCGGAAGAGCGCCCAATACGCAAACCGC
CTCTCCCCGCGCGTTGGCCGATTCATTAATGCAGCTGGCACGACAGGTTTCCCGACTGGAAAGCGGGCAG
TGAGCGCAACGCAATTAATACGCGTACCGCTAGCCAGGAAGAGTTTGTAGAAACGCAAAAAGGCCATCCG
TCAGGATGGCCTTCTGCTTAGTTTGATGCCTGGCAGTTTATGGCGGGCGTCCTGCCCGCCACCCTCCGGG
CCGTTGCTTCACAACGTTCAAATCCGCTCCCGGCGGATTTGTCCTACTCAGGAGAGCGTTCACCGACAAA
CAACAGATAAAACGAAAGGCCCAGTCTTCCGACTGAGCCTTTCGTTTTATTTGATGCCTGGCAGTTCCCT
ACTCTCGCGTTAACGCTAGCATGGATGTTTTCCCAGTCACGACGTTGTAAAACGACGGCCAGTCTTAAGC
TCGGGCCCCAAATAATGATTTTATTTTGACTGATAGTGACCTGTTCGTTGCAACAAATTGATGAGCAATG
CTTTTTTATAATGCCAACTTTGTACAAAAAAGTTGGCATGGCCAGCAACAGCAGCTCCTGCCCGACACCT
GGGGGCGGGCACCTCAATGGGTACCCGGTGCCTCCCTACGCCTTCTTCTTCCCCCCTATGCTGGGTGGAC
TCTCCCCGCCAGGCGCTCTGACCACTCTCCAGCACCAGCTTCCAGTTAGTGGATATAGCACACCATCCCC
AGCCACCATTGAGACCCAGAGCAGCAGTTCTGAAGAGATAGTGCCCAGCCCTCCCTCGCCACCCCCTCTA
CCCCGCATCTACAAGCCTTGCTTTGTCTGTCAGGACAAGTCCTCAGGCTACCACTATGGGGTCAGCGCCT
GTGAGGGCTGCAAGGGCTTCTTCCGCCGCAGCATCCAGAAGAACATGGTGTACACGTGTCACCGGGACAA
GAACTGCATCATCAACAAGGTGACCCGGAACCGCTGCCAGTACTGCCGACTGCAGAAGTGCTTTGAAGTG
GGCATGTCCAAGGAGTCTGTGAGAAACGACCGAAACAAGAAGAAGAAGGAGGTGCCCAAGCCCGAGTGCT
CTGAGAGCTACACGCTGACGCCGGAGGTGGGGGAGCTCATTGAGAAGGTGCGCAAAGCGCACCAGGAAAC
CTTCCCTGCCCTCTGCCAGCTGGGCAAATACACTACGAACAACAGCTCAGAACAACGTGTCTCTCTGGAC
ATTGACCTCTGGGACAAGTTCAGTGAACTCTCCACCAAGTGCATCATTAAGACTGTGGAGTTCGCCAAGC
AGCTGCCCGGCTTCACCACCCTCACCATCGCCGACCAGATCACCCTCCTCAAGGCTGCCTGCCTGGACAT
CCTGATCCTGCGGATCTGCACGCGGTACACGCCCGAGCAGGACACCATGACCTTCTCGGACGGGCTGACC
CTGAACCGGACCCAGATGCACAACGCTGGCTTCGGCCCCCTCACCGACCTGGTCTTTGCCTTCGCCAACC
AGCTGCTGCCCCTGGAGATGGATGATGCGGAGACGGGGCTGCTCAGCGCCATCTGCCTCATCTGCGGAGA
CCGCCAGGACCTGGAGCAGCCGGACCGGGTGGACATGCTGCAGGAGCCGCTGCTGGAGGCGCTAAAGGTC
TACGTGCGGAAGCGGAGGCCCAGCCGCCCCCACATGTTCCCCAAGATGCTAATGAAGATTACTGACCTGC
GAAGCATCAGCGCCAAGGGGGCTGAGCGGGTGATCACGCTGAAGATGGAGATCCCGGGCTCCATGCCGCC
TCTCATCCAGGAAATGTTGGAGAACTCAGAGGGCCTGGACACTCTGAGCGGACAGCCGGGGGGTGGGGGG
CGGGACGGGGGTGGCCTGGCCCCCCCGCCAGGCAGCTGTAGCCCCAGCCTCAGCCCCAGCTCCAACAGAA
GCAGCCCGGCCACCCACTCCCCGTGCCCAACTTTCTTGTACAAAGTTGGCATTATAAGAAAGCATTGCTT
ATCAATTTGTTGCAACGAACAGGTCACTATCAGTCAAAATAAAATCATTATTTGCCATCCAGCTGATATC
CCCTATAGTGAGTCGTATTACATGGTCATAGCTGTTTCCTGGCAGCTCTGGCCCGTGTCTCAAAATCTCT
GATGTTACATTGCACAAGATAAAAATATATCATCATGCCTCCTCTAGACCAGCCAGGACAGAAATGCCTC
GACTTCGCTGCTACCCAAGGTTGCCGGGTGACGCACACCGTGGAAACGGATGAAGGCACGAACCCAGTGG
ACATAAGCCTGTTCGGTTCGTAAGCTGTAATGCAAGTAGCGTATGCGCTCACGCAACTGGTCCAGAACCT
TGACCGAACGCAGCGGTGGTAACGGCGCAGTGGCGGTTTTCATGGCTTGTTATGACTGTTTTTTTGGGGT
ACAGTCTATGCCTCGGGCATCCAAGCAGCAAGCGCGTTACGCCGTGGGTCGATGTTTGATGTTATGGAGC
AGCAACGATGTTACGCAGCAGGGCAGTCGCCCTAAAACAAAGTTAAACATTATGAGGGAAGCGGTGATCG
CCGAAGTATCGACTCAACTATCAGAGGTAGTTGGCGTCATCGAGCGCCATCTCGAACCGACGTTGCTGGC
CGTACATTTGTACGGCTCCGCAGTGGATGGCGGCCTGAAGCCACACAGTGATATTGATTTGCTGGTTACG
GTGACCGTAAGGCTTGATGAAACAACGCGGCGAGCTTTGATCAACGACCTTTTGGAAACTTCGGCTTCCC
CTGGAGAGAGCGAGATTCTCCGCGCTGTAGAAGTCACCATTGTTGTGCACGACGACATCATTCCGTGGCG
TTATCCAGCTAAGCGCGAACTGCAATTTGGAGAATGGCAGCGCAATGACATTCTTGCAGGTATCTTCGAG
CCAGCCACGATCGACATTGATCTGGCTATCTTGCTGACAAAAGCAAGAGAACATAGCGTTGCCTTGGTAG
GTCCAGCGGCGGAGGAACTCTTTGATCCGGTTCCTGAACAGGATCTATTTGAGGCGCTAAATGAAACCTT
AACGCTATGGAACTCGCCGCCCGACTGGGCTGGCGATGAGCGAAATGTAGTGCTTACGTTGTCCCGCATT
TGGTACAGCGCAGTAACCGGCAAAATCGCGCCGAAGGATGTCGCTGCCGACTGGGCAATGGAGCGCCTGC
CGGCCCAGTATCAGCCCGTCATACTTGAAGCTAGACAGGCTTATCTTGGACAAGAAGAAGATCGCTTGGC
CTCGCGCGCAGATCAGTTGGAAGAATTTGTCCACTACGTGAAAGGCGAGATCACCAAGGTAGTCGGCAAA
TAACCCTCGAGCCACCCATGACCAAAATCCCTTAACGTGAGTTACGCGTCGTTCCACTGAGCGTCAGACC
CCGTAGAAAAGATCAAAGGATCTTCTTGAGATCCTTTTTTTCTGCGCGTAATCTGCTGCTTGCAAACAAA
AAAACCACCGCTACCAGCGGTGGTTTGTTTGCCGGATCAAGAGCTACCAACTCTTTTTCCGAAGGTAACT
GGCTTCAGCAGAGCGCAGATACCAAATACTGTTCTTCTAGTGTAGCCGTAGTTAGGCCACCACTTCAAGA
ACTCTGTAGCACCGCCTACATACCTCGCTCTGCTAATCCTGTTACCAGTGGCTGCTGCCAGTGGCGATAA
GTCGTGTCTTACCGGGTTGGACTCAAGACGATAGTTACCGGATAAGGCGCAGCGGTCGGGCTGAACGGGG
GGTTCGTGCACACAGCCCAGCTTGGAGCGAACGACCTACACCGAACTGAGATACCTACAGCGTGAGCTAT
GAGAAAGCGCCACGCTTCCCGAAGGGAGAAAGGCGGACAGGTATCCGGTAAGCGGCAGGGTCGGAACAGG
AGAGCGCACGAGGGAGCTTCCAGGGGGAAACGCCTGGTATCTTTATAGTCCTGTCGGGTTTCGCCACCTC
TGACTTGAGCGTCGATTTTTGTGATGCTCGTCAGGGGGGCGGAGCCTATGGAAAAACGCCAGCAACGCGG
CCTTTTTACGGTTCCTGGCCTTTTGCTGGCCTTTTGCTCACATGTT
