>Addgene plasmid #83018 | pDONR223_RARA_WT_V5 | depositor partial sequence | sequence record 157744 | Insert sequence
ATGGCCAGCAACAGCAGCTCCTGCCCGACACCTGGGGGCGGGCACCTCAATGGGTACCCGGTGCCTCCCT
ACGCCTTCTTCTTCCCCCCTATGCTGGGTGGACTCTCCCCGCCAGGCGCTCTGACCACTCTCCAGCACCA
GCTTCCAGTTAGTGGATATAGCACACCATCCCCAGCCACCATTGAGACCCAGAGCAGCAGTTCTGAAGAG
ATAGTGCCCAGCCCTCCCTCGCCACCCCCTCTACCCCGCATCTACAAGCCTTGCTTTGTCTGTCAGGACA
AGTCCTCAGGCTACCACTATGGGGTCAGCGCCTGTGAGGGCTGCAAGGGCTTCTTCCGCCGCAGCATCCA
GAAGAACATGGTGTACACGTGTCACCGGGACAAGAACTGCATCATCAACAAGGTGACCCGGAACCGCTGC
CAGTACTGCCGACTGCAGAAGTGCTTTGAAGTGGGCATGTCCAAGGAGTCTGTGAGAAACGACCGAAACA
AGAAGAAGAAGGAGGTGCCCAAGCCCGAGTGCTCTGAGAGCTACACGCTGACGCCGGAGGTGGGGGAGCT
CATTGAGAAGGTGCGCAAAGCGCACCAGGAAACCTTCCCTGCCCTCTGCCAGCTGGGCAAATACACTACG
AACAACAGCTCAGAACAACGTGTCTCTCTGGACATTGACCTCTGGGACAAGTTCAGTGAACTCTCCACCA
AGTGCATCATTAAGACTGTGGAGTTCGCCAAGCAGCTGCCCGGCTTCACCACCCTCACCATCGCCGACCA
GATCACCCTCCTCAAGGCTGCCTGCCTGGACATCCTGATCCTGCGGATCTGCACGCGGTACACGCCCGAG
CAGGACACCATGACCTTCTCGGACGGGCTGACCCTGAACCGGACCCAGATGCACAACGCTGGCTTCGGCC
CCCTCACCGACCTGGTCTTTGCCTTCGCCAACCAGCTGCTGCCCCTGGAGATGGATGATGCGGAGACGGG
GCTGCTCAGCGCCATCTGCCTCATCTGCGGAGACCGCCAGGACCTGGAGCAGCCGGACCGGGTGGACATG
CTGCAGGAGCCGCTGCTGGAGGCGCTAAAGGTCTACGTGCGGAAGCGGAGGCCCAGCCGCCCCCACATGT
TCCCCAAGATGCTAATGAAGATTACTGACCTGCGAAGCATCAGCGCCAAGGGGGCTGAGCGGGTGATCAC
GCTGAAGATGGAGATCCCGGGCTCCATGCCGCCTCTCATCCAGGAAATGTTGGAGAACTCAGAGGGCCTG
GACACTCTGAGCGGACAGCCGGGGGGTGGGGGGCGGGACGGGGGTGGCCTGGCCCCCCCGCCAGGCAGCT
GTAGCCCCAGCCTCAGCCCCAGCTCCAACAGAAGCAGCCCGGCCACCCACTCCCCGTGA
